>Addgene plasmid #241996 | pHREP-KD-2-shH2B | addgene full sequence | sequence record 498961 | Addgene NGS Result
GGATCCCTATACAGTTGAAGTCGGAAGTTTACATACACTTAAGTTGGAGTCATTAAAACTCGTTTTTCAA
CTACTCCACAAATTTCTTGTTAACAAACAATAGTTTTGGCAAGTCAGTTAGGACATCTACTTTGTGCATG
ACACAAGTCATTTTTCCAACAATTGTTTACAGACAGATTATTTCACTTATAATTCACTGTATCACAATTC
CAGTGGGTCAGAAGTTTACATACACTAAGTTCGACTCCTCTGCAGAATGCGGCGATGTTTCGGTAAGGGG
TCCGCTATCTAGACGAGTTTACTCCCTATCAGTGATAGAGAACGTATGTCGAGTTTACTCCCTATCAGTG
ATAGAGAACGATGTCGAGTTTACTCCCTATCAGTGATAGAGAACGTATGTCGAGTTTACTCCCTATCAGT
GATAGAGAACGTATGTCGAGTTTACTCCCTATCAGTGATAGAGAACGTATGTCGAGTTTATCCCTATCAG
TGATAGAGAACGTATGTCGAGTTTACTCCCTATCAGTGATAGAGAACGTATGTCGATTAGGCGTGTACGG
TGGGCGCCTATAAAAGCAGAGCTCGTTTAGTGAACCGTCAGATCGCCTGGAGCCAATTCCAACTCTTTTG
CCTTATACCTACTTTCCGTACCACTTCCTACCCTCGAAAGGCCTCTGATGACCGAGTACAAGCCCACGGT
GCGCCTCGCCACCCGCGACGACGTCCCCAGGGCTGTACGCACCCTCGCCGCCGCGTTCGCCGACTACCCC
GCCACGCGCCACACCGTCGATCCGGACCGCCACATCGAGCGGGTCACCGAGCTGCAAGAACTCTTCCTCA
CGCGCGTCGGGCTCGACATCGGCAAGGTGTGGGTCGCGGACGACGGCGCCGCGGTGGCGGTCTGGACCAC
GCCGGAGAGCGTCGAAGCGGGGGCGGTGTTCGCCGAGATCGGCCCGCGCATGGCCGAGTTGAGCGGTTCC
CGGCTGGCCGCGCAGCAACAGATGGAAGGCCTCCTGGCGCCGCACCGGCCCAAGGAGCCCGCGTGGTTCC
TGGCCACCGTCGGCGTTTCGCCCGACCACCAGGGCAAGGGTCTGGGCAGCGCCGTCGTGCTCCCCGGAGT
GGAGGCGGCCGAGCGCGCCGGGGTGCCCGCCTTCCTGGAGACCTCCGCGCCCCGCAACCTCCCCTTCTAC
GAGCGGCTCGGCTTCACCGTCACCGCCGACGTCGAGGTGCCCGAAGGACCGCGCACCTGGTGCATGACCC
GCAAGCCCGGTGCCTGATTCGAAGGCCTGTCGTGAAGCTTGGGGATCAATTCTCTAGAGCTCGCTGATCA
GCCTCGAGCTAGCGCTACCGGACTCAGATCTCGAGCTCAAGCTTCGAATTCTGCAGTCGACGGTACCGAT
CCAAGAAGGTATATTGCTGTTGACAGTGAGCGACTTGACGAACGAGTTCATGATGCGTGAAGCCACAGAT
GGCATCATGAACTCGTTCGTCAAGGTGCCTACTGCCTCGGACTTCAAGGGCTACGATCGTACGGGATCCA
GTCAGGCCAAGCTTCCATCGATAGACATGATAAGATACATTGATGAGTTTGGACAAACCACAACAAGAAT
GCAGTGAAAAAAATGCTTTATTTGTGAAATTTGTGATGCTATTGCTTTATTTGTAACCATTATAAGCTGC
AATAAACAAGTTAACAACAACAATTGCATTCATTTTATGTTTCAGGTTCAGGGGGAGATGTGGGAGGTTT
TTTAAAGCAAGTAAAACCTCTACAAATGTGGTACCTAGGCGAGACCCTGTCTCACAAAATAAAGTAAGCC
CGGACTGAGTGCGGAAAGGCGGGCCTGGCGGGTCTGGTCTCCCCATGCGGGCCACCAGAGGCCCTGCAGC
CTTCAGTCGCTTGAAGGGGTAATGGCGCTTCCACTCACAAACATGGCGGACAGAGCGTGTGAACGAGATG
AACAGCCCCTCAAAAATATGGCCGCCGAGGCTGGACGGCCGTGCCCCAGCAGCACCGCCTCCGCGCCCCA
CGTGATCTCTCGCCGGGCACAGCGCTGACCGCGGAGGTCCAACCGGAAGAATGTCCGGATTGGACATTCG
GAAGAGGGCCCGCCTTCCCTGGGGAATCTCTGCGCACGCGCAGAACGCTTCGACCAATGAAAACACAGGA
AGCCGTCCGCGCAACCGCGTTGCGTCACTTCTGCCGCCCCTGTTTCAAGGTATATAGCCGTAGACGGAAC
TTCGCCTTTCTCTCGGCCTTAGCGCCATTTTTTTGGGTGAGTGTTTTTTGGTTCCTGCGTTGGGATTCCG
TGTACAATCCATAGACATCTGACCTCGGCACTTAGCATCATCACAGCAAACTAACTGTAGCCTTTCTCTC
TTTCCCTGTAGAAACCTCTGCACCTGAGGCCACATGTCCAGACTGGACAAGAGCAAAATCATAAACAGCG
CTCTGGAATTACTCAATGGAGTCGGTATCGAAGGCCTGACGACAAGGAAACTCGCTCAAAAGCTGGGAGT
TGAGCAGCCTACCCTGTACTGGCACGTGAAGAACAAGCGGGCCCTGCTCGATGCCCTGCCAATCGAGATG
CTGGACAGGCATCATACCCACAGCTGCCCCCTGGAAGGCGAGTCATGGCAAGACTTTCTGCGGAACAACG
CCAAGTCATACCGCTGTGCTCTCCTCTCACATCGCGACGGGGCTAAAGTGCATCTCGGCACCCGCCCAAC
AGAGAAACAGTACGAAACCCTGGAAAATCAGCTCGCGTTCCTGTGTCAGCAAGGCTTCTCCCTGGAGAAC
GCACTGTACGCTCTGTCCGCCGTGGGCCACTTTACACTGGGCTGCGTATTGGAGGAACAGGAGCATCAAG
TAGCAAAAGAGGAAAGAGAGACACCTACCACCGATTCTATGCCCCCACTTCTGAAGCAAGCAATTGAGCT
GTTCGACCGGCAGGGAGCCGAACCTGCCTTCCTTTTCGGCCTGGAACTAATCATATGTGGCCTGGAGAAA
CAGCTAAAGTGCGAAAGCGGCGGGCCGACCGACGCCCTTGACGATTTTGACTTAGACATGCTCCCAGCCG
ATGCCCTTGACGACTTTGACCTTGATATGCTGCCTGCTGACGCTCTTGACGATTTTGACCTTGACATGCT
CCCCGGGTCCGGCGCTACTAACTTCAGCCTGCTGAAGCAGGCTGGTGACGTCGAGGAGAATCCTGGTCCC
ATGATTGAACAAGATGGATTGCACGCAGGTTCTCCGGCCGCTTGGGTGGAGAGGCTATTCGGCTATGACT
GGGCACAACAGACAATCGGCTGCTCTGATGCCGCCGTGTTCCGGCTGTCAGCGCAGGGGCGCCCGGTTCT
TTTTGTCAAGACCGACCTGTCCGGTGCCCTGAATGAACTGCAGGACGAGGCAGCGCGGCTATCGTGGCTG
GCCACGACGGGCGTTCCTTGCGCAGCTGTGCTCGACGTTGTCACTGAAGCGGGAAGGGACTGGCTGCTAT
TGGGCGAAGTGCCGGGGCAGGATCTCCTGTCATCTCACCTTGCTCCTGCCGAGAAAGTATCCATCATGGC
TGATGCAATGCGGCGGCTGCATACGCTTGATCCGGCTACCTGCCCATTCGACCACCAAGCGAAACATCGC
ATCGAGCGAGCACGTACTCGGATGGAAGCCGGTCTTGTCGATCAGGATGATCTGGACGAAGAGCATCAGG
GGCTCGCGCCAGCCGAACTGTTCGCCAGGCTCAAGGCGCGCATGCCCGACGGCGAGGATCTCGTCGTGAC
CCATGGCGATGCCTGCTTGCCGAATATCATGGTGGAAAATGGCCGCTTTTCTGGATTCATCGACTGTGGC
CGGCTGGGTGTGGCGGACCGCTATCAGGACATAGCGTTGGCTACCCGTGATATTGCTGAAGAGCTTGGCG
GCGAATGGGCTGACCGCTTCCTCGTGCTTTACGGTATCGCCGCTCCCGATTCGCAGCGCATCGCCTTCTA
TCGCCTTCTTGACGAGTTCTTCTGATTCGAAGGCCTGTCGTGAAGCTTGGGGATCAATTCTCTAGAGCTC
GCTGATCAGCCTCGACTGTGCCTTCTAGTTGCCAGCCATCTGTTGTTTGCCCCTCCCCCGTGCCTTCCTT
GACCCTGGAAGGTGCCACTCCCACTGTCCTTTCCTAATAAAATGAGGAAATTGCATCGCATTGTCTGAGT
AGGTGTCATTCTATTCTGGGGGGTGGGGTGGGGCAGGACAGCAAGGGGGAGGATTGGGAAGACAATAGCA
GGCATGCTGGGGATGCGGTGGGCTCTATGGCTTCTGAGGCGGAAAGAACCAGCTGGGCCTACTAGCTACT
CGGGACCCCTTACCGAAACATCGCCGCATTCTGCAGAGGAGTCGAGTGTATGTAAACTTCTGACCCACTG
GGAATGTGATGAAAGAAATAAAAGCTGAAATGAATCATTCTCTCTACTATTATTCTGATATTTCACATTC
TTAAAATAAAGTGGTGATCCTAACTGACCTAAGACAGGGAATTTTTACTAGGATTAAATGTCAGGAATTG
TGAAAAAGTGAGTTTAAATGTATTTGGCTAAGGTGTATGTAAACTTCCGACTTCAACTGTATAGGGATCC
GCTTCCTCGCTCACTGACTCGCTGCGCTCGGTCGTTCGGCTGCGGCGAGCGGTATCAGCTCACTCAAAGG
CGGTAATACGGTTATCCACAGAATCAGGGGATAACGCAGGAAAGAACATGTGAGCAAAAGGCCAGCAAAA
GGCCAGGAACCGTAAAAAGGCCGCGTTGCTGGCGTTTTTCCATAGGCTCCGCCCCCCTGACGAGCATCAC
AAAAATCGACGCTCAAGTCAGAGGTGGCGAAACCCGACAGGACTATAAAGATACCAGGCGTTTCCCCCTG
GAAGCTCCCTCGTGCGCTCTCCTGTTCCGACCCTGCCGCTTACCGGATACCTGTCCGCCTTTCTCCCTTC
GGGAAGCGTGGCGCTTTCTCATAGCTCACGCTGTAGGTATCTCAGTTCGGTGTAGGTCGTTCGCTCCAAG
CTGGGCTGTGTGCACGAACCCCCCGTTCAGCCCGACCGCTGCGCCTTATCCGGTAACTATCGTCTTGAGT
CCAACCCGGTAAGACACGACTTATCGCCACTGGCAGCAGCCACTGGTAACAGGATTAGCAGAGCGAGGTA
TGTAGGCGGTGCTACAGAGTTCTTGAAGTGGTGGCCTAACTACGGCTACACTAGAAGAACAGTATTTGGT
ATCTGCGCTCTGCTGAAGCCAGTTACCTTCGGAAAAAGAGTTGGTAGCTCTTGATCCGGCAAACAAACCA
CCGCTGGTAGCGGTGGTTTTTTTGTTTGCAAGCAGCAGATTACGCGCAGAAAAAAAGGATCTCAAGAAGA
TCCTTTGATCTTTTCTACGGGGTCTGACGCTCAGTGGAACGAAAACTCACGTTAAGGGATTTTGGTCATG
AGATTATCAAAAAGGATCTTCACCTAGATCCTTTTAAATTAAAAATGAAGTTTTAAATCAATCTAAAGTA
TATATGAGTAAACTTGGTCTGACAGTTACCAATGCTTAATCAGTGAGGCACCTATCTCAGCGATCTGTCT
ATTTCGTTCATCCATAGTTGCCTGACTCCCCGTCGTGTAGATAACTACGATACGGGAGGGCTTACCATCT
GGCCCCAGTGCTGCAATGATACCGCGAGACCCACGCTCACCGGCTCCAGATTTATCAGCAATAAACCAGC
CAGCCGGAAGGGCCGAGCGCAGAAGTGGTCCTGCAACTTTATCCGCCTCCATCCAGTCTATTAATTGTTG
CCGGGAAGCTAGAGTAAGTAGTTCGCCAGTTAATAGTTTGCGCAACGTTGTTGCCATTGCTACAGGCATC
GTGGTGTCACGCTCGTCGTTTGGTATGGCTTCATTCAGCTCCGGTTCCCAACGATCAAGGCGAGTTACAT
GATCCCCCATGTTGTGCAAAAAAGCGGTTAGCTCCTTCGGTCCTCCGATCGTTGTCAGAAGTAAGTTGGC
CGCAGTGTTATCACTCATGGTTATGGCAGCACTGCATAATTCTCTTACTGTCATGCCATCCGTAAGATGC
TTTTCTGTGACTGGTGAGTACTCAACCAAGTCATTCTGAGAATAGTGTATGCGGCGACCGAGTTGCTCTT
GCCCGGCGTCAATACGGGATAATACCGCGCCACATAGCAGAACTTTAAAAGTGCTCATCATTGGAAAACG
TTCTTCGGGGCGAAAACTCTCAAGGATCTTACCGCTGTTGAGATCCAGTTCGATGTAACCCACTCGTGCA
CCCAACTGATCTTCAGCATCTTTTACTTTCACCAGCGTTTCTGGGTGAGCAAAAACAGGAAGGCAAAATG
CCGCAAAAAAGGGAATAAGGGCGACACGGAAATGTTGAATACTCATACTCTTCCTTTTTCAATATTATTG
AAGCATTTATCAGGGTTATTGTCTCATGAGCGGATACATATTTGAATGTATTTAGAAAAATAAACAAATA
GGGGTTCCGCGCACATTTCCCCGAAAAGTGCCACCTGATGCGGTGTGAAATACCGCACAGATGCGTAAGG
AGAAAATACCGCATCAGGAAATTGTAAGCGTTAATATTTTGTTAAAATT
Features (pLannotate 1.2.2; 18 found; start..end, strand, type, name):
    295..607     +  promoter       tight TRE promoter: Tet-responsive promoter PTight, consisting of seven tet operator sequences followed by the minimal CMV promoter
    678..1277    +  CDS            PuroR (fragment): puromycin N-acetyltransferase; pac from Streptomyces; confers resistance to puromycin
   1338..1398    +  misc_feature   MCS (fragment): multiple cloning site
   1403..1429    +  ncRNA          5' miR-30a (fragment): sequence upstream of the 71-nt precursor of the human miR-30a microRNA (Zeng et al., 2002) miRNA
   1499..1520    +  ncRNA          3' miR-30a (fragment): sequence downstream of the 71-nt precursor of the human miR-30a microRNA (Zeng et al., 2002) miRNA
   1564..1614    +  CDS            VP1_SV40 (fragment): Experimental evidence at protein level: Swiss-Prot protein existence level 1. Forms an icosahedral capsid with a T=7 symmetry and a 40 nm diameter. The capsid is composed of 72 pentamers linked to each other by disulfide bonds and associated with VP2 or VP3 proteins. Binds to N- glycolylneuraminic analog of the ganglioside GM1 on the cell surface to provide virion attachment to target cell (PubMed:18353982). Once attached, the virion is internalized by caveolin-mediated endocytosis and traffics to the endoplasmic reticulum. Inside the endoplasmic reticulum, the protein folding machinery isomer
   1611..1692    -  polyA_signal   SV40 poly(A) signal: SV40 polyadenylation signal
   1715..1783    -  CDS            large T antigen (fragment): large T antigen from SV40 (simian virus 40)
   2414..3111    +  CDS            rtTA3 (fragment): reverse tetracycline transactivator 3 activates expression from Tet-responsive promoters in the presence of doxycycline
   3041..3151    +  CDS            VP48: 3 tandem repeats of the minimal activation domain of herpes simplex virus VP16 (Cheng et al., 2013)
   3221..4012    +  CDS            neo: KKA2_KLEPN - Also known as kan, nptII. Experimental evidence at protein level: Swiss-Prot protein existence level 1. Resistance to kanamycin, neomycin, paromomycin, ribostamycin, butirosin and gentamicin B. From Klebsiella pneumoniae.
   4076..4300    +  polyA_signal   bGH poly(A) signal: bovine growth hormone polyadenylation signal
   4304..4325    +  promoter       SV40 promoter (fragment): SV40 enhancer and early promoter
   4797..5385    -  rep_origin     ori: high-copy-number ColE1/pMB1/pBR322/pUC origin of replication
   5556..6416    -  CDS            AmpR: β-lactamase; bla; confers resistance to ampicillin, carbenicillin, and related antibiotics
   6417..6521    -  promoter       AmpR promoter: bla
   6548..6598    +  misc_feature   bom (fragment): basis of mobility region from pBR322
   6599..6629    -  rep_origin     M13 ori (fragment): M13 bacteriophage origin of replication; arrow indicates direction of (+) strand synthesis
