[The description below was written by a language model from this plasmid's Addgene catalogue record and pLannotate feature annotations shown in this document.]
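Description:
pHREP-KD-2-shH2B is a 6.6 kb mammalian expression plasmid built on the pHREP-KD-2 backbone and catalogued as a Sleeping Beauty transposon vector, meaning its cargo is intended to be integrated into the host genome by co-supplied transposase. The automated feature table does not annotate the transposon inverted repeats, so their positions cannot be stated from the record. In bacteria it is maintained through a high-copy ColE1/pUC-type origin and selected with ampicillin via the β-lactamase gene.

The payload is an all-in-one doxycycline-inducible knockdown system. A tight TRE promoter (seven tet operators upstream of a minimal CMV promoter) drives a transcript encoding puromycin N-acetyltransferase, followed by a short cloning region and an shRNA against chicken (G. gallus) histone H2B. The shRNA is embedded between abbreviated 5' and 3' miR-30a flanking sequences, the "shortened mir30" context that lets a Pol II transcript be processed through the microRNA pathway. An SV40-derived polyadenylation region lies downstream. Because puromycin resistance and the shRNA share the inducible transcript, puromycin co-selects for cells that are actively expressing the hairpin.

A second cassette encodes the reverse tetracycline transactivator rtTA3, with its VP16-derived activation repeats, followed by a neomycin phosphotransferase gene and a bGH polyadenylation signal. This provides both the doxycycline-responsive activator and G418 selection for stable integrants. The promoter for this cassette and the element linking rtTA3 to neo are not annotated. According to the associated publication title, the construct was made for a histone replacement approach in tetrapods, presumably by depleting endogenous H2B on induction.
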