Addgene plasmid #241996: pHREP-KD-2-shH2B
Purpose: Sleeping Beauty vector for inducible expression of a chicken H2B targeting shRNA using a shortened mir30 sequence. Allows co-selection with Puromycin.
Depositing lab: Lienhard Schmitz. Depositing organization: Justus Liebig-Universitaet Giessen. Publication: A novel approach towards a histone replacement system in Tetrapods. Pfisterer M, Pritz A, Parry A, Schmitz ML. PLoS One. 2026 Feb 10;21(2):e0342014. doi: 10.1371/journal.pone.0342014. eCollection 2026. PubMed 41666149.
Backbone
  Vector backbone: pHREP-KD-2
  Total vector size (bp): 6629
  Vector type: Mammalian Expression
  Selectable markers: Neomycin (select with G418), Puromycin
Growth in bacteria
  Bacterial resistance: Ampicillin, 100 μg/mL
  Growth temperature: 37°C
  Growth strain: NEB Stable
  Copy number: High Copy
Gene/Insert
  Gene/Insert name: H2B
  gRNA/shRNA sequence: TTGACGAACGAGTTCATGATGC
  Species: G. gallus (chicken)
Terms and licenses: Academic/Nonprofit Terms; Industry Terms: Not Available to Industry
How to cite: pHREP-KD-2-shH2B was a gift from Lienhard Schmitz (Addgene plasmid # 241996 ; http://n2t.net/addgene:241996 ; RRID:Addgene_241996)
